>Addgene plasmid #62050 | Tmem38A pEGFP-N2 (1401) | addgene partial sequence | sequence record 102625 | CMV-F 5'-CGCAAATGGGCGGTAGGCGTG-3'
GCAGAGCTGGTTTAGTGAACCGTCAGATCCGCTAGCGCTACCGGACTCAGATCTATGGAGCTGCTCTCGG
CGCTGAGCCTGGGCGAACTGGCGCTCAGCTTCTCGCGGGTGCCGCTCTTCCCCGTCTTCGACCTCAGTTA
CTTCATCGTCTCCATCCTCTACCTCAAGTATGAGCCAGGAGCAGTCGAACTGTCCCGGCGCCACCCCATC
GCGTCCTGGCTGTGCGCCATGCTGCATTGCTTCGGGAGCTACATCCTGGCTGATCTGCTCCTTGGGGAGC
CACTGATCGATTACTTCAGCAACAACTCCAGCATCCTGCTGGCCTCAGCTGTCTGGTACTTGATTTTCTT
CTGCCCCCTGGACCTCTTCTACAAGTGTGTCTGCTTCCTGCCTGTGAAACTCATCTTCGTGGCCATGAAG
GAGGTGGTGCGAGTCCGCAAGATCGCGGTGGGCATCCATCACGCCCATCACCACTACCACCACGGGTGGT
TCGTCATGATTGCAACTGGGTGGGTCAAAGGTTCTGGTGTCGCCCTCATGTCCAACTTTGAGCAGCTGCT
CCGAGGGGTCTGGAAGCCAGAGACCAACGAGATCCTGCACATGTCTTTCCCCACCAAGGCCAGCCTGTAT
GGAGCCATCCTCTTCACCCTCCAGCAGACCCGCTGGCTCCCAGTGTCCAAAGCCAGCCTCATCTTCATCT
TCACCTTGTTCATGGTGTCCTGTAAGGTGTTTCTGACAGCCACCCACTCACACAGCTCCCCCTTTGATGC
CCTGGAGGGCTACATCTGCCCCGTGCTGTTTGGTTCGGCCTGCGG
