>Addgene plasmid #62050 | Tmem38A pEGFP-N2 (1401) | addgene partial sequence | sequence record 103148 | C-ter-GFP 5'-CTCCTCGCCCTTGCTCAC-3'
CGTCGACTATCCGCCTTCTTGGCCTTCTTCTTCCTGGAGCCCTCGCTCAACTCCTCCTTGGACTTGGCGG
GCATGGCCGAATGCTGAGCTCCTGGCCCACCACCGCTGTGGGACCCACCATGGTTGTCGTGGTGATGGTC
ACCCCCGCAGGCCGAACCAAACAGCACGGGGCAGATGTAGCCCTCCAGGGCATCAAAGGGGGAGCTGTGT
GAGTGGGTGGCTGTCAGAAACACCTTACAGGACACCATGAACAAGGTGAAGATGAAGATGAGGCTGGCTT
TGGACACTGGGAGCCAGCGGGTCTGCTGGAGGGTGAAGAGGATGGCTCCATACAGGCTGGCCTTGGTGGG
GAAAGACATGTGCAGGATCTCGTTGGTCTCTGGCTTCCAGACCCCTCGGAGCAGCTGCTCAAAGTTGGAC
ATGAGGGCGACACCAGAACCTTTGACCCACCCAGTTGCAATCATGACGAACCACCCGTGGTGGTAGTGGT
GATGGGCGTGATGGATGCCCACCGCGATCTTGCGGACTCGCACCACCTCCTTCATGGCCACGAAGATGAG
TTTCACAGGCAGGAAGCAGACACACTTGTAGAAGAGGTCCAGGGGGCAGAAGAAAATCAAGTACCAGACA
GCTGAGGCCAGCAGGATGCTGGAGTTGTTGCTGAAGTAATCGATCAGTGGCTCCCCAAGGAGCAGATCAG
CCAGGATGTAGCTCCCGAAGCAATGCAGCATGGCGCACAGCCAGGACGCGATGGGGTGGCGCCGGGACAG
TTCGACTGCTCCTGGCTCATACTTGAGGTAGAGGATGGAGACGATGAAGTAACTGAGGTCGAAGACGG
