[The description below was written by a language model from this plasmid's Addgene catalogue record.]
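Description:
Tmem38A pEGFP-N2 (1401) is a mammalian expression plasmid built on the Clontech pEGFP-N2 backbone, carrying the human TMEM38A coding sequence (also known as TRIC-A, and listed here under the alternative name mNET1). The insert is placed downstream of the CMV immediate-early promoter, which drives strong constitutive transcription in most cultured mammalian cell lines. It sits upstream of the backbone's EGFP open reading frame, so the protein is produced with EGFP fused to its C terminus. The plasmid is maintained in E. coli as a high-copy construct under kanamycin selection. The record does not include a feature table, so other backbone elements such as the origin of replication, polyadenylation signal or any mammalian selection cassette are not documented here. The cloning method and the restriction sites used to introduce the insert are likewise not stated.

The stated purpose is mammalian expression of a nuclear envelope transmembrane protein. The associated work concerned novel nuclear envelope transmembrane proteins identified in skeletal muscle and their cytoskeletal associations. A C-terminal EGFP fusion of this kind is typically transfected into cells so that the subcellular distribution of the tagged membrane protein can be followed by fluorescence microscopy, for example to check whether it targets the nuclear envelope. The EGFP moiety can also serve as a handle for detecting or isolating the fusion protein with anti-GFP reagents. The junctions of the insert can be verified by sequencing from the CMV promoter side and from within EGFP.
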