Addgene plasmid #62050: Tmem38A pEGFP-N2 (1401)
Purpose: mammalian expression of nuclear envelope transmembrane protein
Depositing lab: Eric Schirmer. Depositing organization: University of Edinburgh. Publication: Several novel nuclear envelope transmembrane proteins identified in skeletal muscle have cytoskeletal associations. Wilkie GS, Korfali N, Swanson SK, Malik P, Srsen V, Batrakou DG, de las Heras J, Zuleger N, Kerr AR, Florens L, Schirmer EC. Mol Cell Proteomics. 2011 Jan;10(1):M110.003129. doi: 10.1074/mcp.M110.003129. Epub 2010 Sep 27. PubMed 20876400.
Backbone
  Vector backbone: pEGFP-N2
  Backbone manufacturer: Clontech
  Vector type: Mammalian Expression
Growth in bacteria
  Bacterial resistance: Kanamycin, 50 μg/mL
  Growth temperature: 37°C
  Growth strain: DH5alpha
  Copy number: High Copy
Gene/Insert
  Gene/Insert name: Tmem38A (alt name: mNET1)
  Species: H. sapiens (human)
  Entrez Gene: TMEM38A (a.k.a. TRIC-A, TRICA)
  Promoter: CMV
  Tag / fusion protein: EGFP (C terminal on backbone)
  Cloning method: Unknown
  Sequencing primers: 5′ CMV-F; 3′ EGFP-R
Terms and licenses: Academic/Nonprofit Terms; Industry Terms: Not Available to Industry
How to cite: Tmem38A pEGFP-N2 (1401) was a gift from Eric Schirmer (Addgene plasmid # 62050 ; http://n2t.net/addgene:62050 ; RRID:Addgene_62050)
